Addgene plasmid #64341: pIRES Centrin1 GFP Pur
Purpose: Bicistronic expression of Centrin-GFP fusion and Puro resistance gene
Depositing lab: Matthieu Piel.
Backbone
  Vector backbone: pIRES Puro3
  Backbone manufacturer: Clontech
  Vector type: Mammalian Expression
  Selectable markers: Puromycin
Growth in bacteria
  Bacterial resistance: Ampicillin, 100 μg/mL
  Growth temperature: 37°C
  Growth strain: DH5alpha
  Copy number: Unknown
Gene/Insert
  Gene/Insert name: Centrin1
  Species: H. sapiens (human)
  Entrez Gene: CETN1 (a.k.a. CEN1, CETN)
  Promoter: CMV
  Tag / fusion protein: GFP (C terminal on insert); IRES-Puro (C terminal on backbone)
  Cloning method: Unknown
  Sequencing primers: 5′ CMV-F; 3′ pCDH-rev
Terms and licenses: Academic/Nonprofit Terms; Industry Terms: Not Available to Industry
How to cite: pIRES Centrin1 GFP Pur was a gift from Matthieu Piel (Addgene plasmid # 64341 ; http://n2t.net/addgene:64341 ; RRID:Addgene_64341)
