[The description below was written by a language model from this plasmid's Addgene catalogue record.]
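Description:
pIRES Centrin1 GFP Pur is a mammalian expression plasmid built on the Clontech pIRES Puro3 backbone. It is propagated in E. coli under ampicillin selection; the record lists the copy number as unknown, and no feature table is supplied, so the bacterial origin and other backbone elements are not documented here.

The payload is human Centrin1 (CETN1) fused at its C terminus to GFP and driven by the CMV promoter, a strong constitutive promoter in most mammalian cell types. Downstream of the fusion sits an internal ribosome entry site followed by the puromycin resistance gene, so a single bicistronic transcript encodes both proteins: the Centrin1-GFP fusion is translated by normal cap-dependent initiation, while the IRES recruits ribosomes internally to translate the resistance marker. Because both coding regions lie on the same mRNA, cells that survive puromycin selection are very likely to express the fluorescent fusion as well. This makes the design convenient for enriching transfected populations or deriving stable lines with relatively uniform expression.

Centrin1 is a small calcium-binding protein associated with centrioles, and GFP-tagged centrins are widely used as live-cell markers of centrioles and the centrosome. The record's stated purpose is limited to bicistronic expression of the Centrin-GFP fusion and puromycin resistance, so a role in imaging centrosome position, number or duplication in living cells is a reasonable inference rather than a documented application. The cloning method, the GFP variant and any linker between Centrin1 and GFP are not stated.
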