>Addgene plasmid #64341 | pIRES Centrin1 GFP Pur | addgene partial sequence | sequence record 110743 | CMV-F 5'-CGCAAATGGGCGGTAGGCGTG-3'
CAGAGCTCTCTGGCTACTAGAGAACCCACTGCTTACTGGCTTATCGAAATTAATACGACTCACTATAGGG
AGACCCAAGCTTGGTACCGAGCTCGGATCGATATCTGCGGCCTAGCTAGCGCTACCGGTCGCCACCATGG
TGAGCAAGGGCGAGGAGCTGTTCACCGGGGTGGTGCCCATCCTGGTCGAGCTGGACGGCGACGTAAACGG
CCACAAGTTCAGCGTGTCCGGCGAGGGCGAGGGCGATGCCACCTACGGCAAGCTGACCCTGAAGTTCATC
TGCACCACCGGCAAGCTGCCCGTGCCCTGGCCCACCCTCGTGACCACCCTGACCTACGGCGTGCAGTGCT
TCAGCCGCTACCCCGACCACATGAAGCAGCACGACTTCTTCAAGTCCGCCATGCCCGAAGGCTACGTCCA
GGAGCGCACCATCTTCTTCAAGGACGACGGCAACTACAAGACCCGCGCCGAGGTGAAGTTCGAGGGCGAC
ACCCTGGTGAACCGCATCGAGCTGAAGGGCATCGACTTCAAGGAGGACGGCAACATCCTGGGGCACAAGC
TGGAGTACAACTACAACAGCCACAACGTCTATATCATGGCCGACAAGCAGAAGAACGGCATCAAGGTGAA
CTTCAAGATCCGCCACAACATCGAGGACGGCAGCGTGCAGCTCGCCGACCACTACCAGCAGAACACCCCC
ATCGGCGACGGCCCCGTGCTGCTGCCCGACAACCACTACCTGAGCACCCAGTCCGCCCTGAGCAAAGACC
CCAACGAGAAGCGCGATCACATGGTCCTGCTGGAGTTCGTGACCGCCGCCGGGATCACTCTCGGCATGGA
CGAGCTGTACAAGTCCGGACTCAGATCTCGAGCTCAAGCTTCGAATTCTGCAGTCGACGGTACCATGGCT
TCCGGCTTCAAGAAG
