>Addgene plasmid #64341 | pIRES Centrin1 GFP Pur | addgene partial sequence | sequence record 111790 | Puro-F2 5'-ctcggcttcaccgtcacc-3'
GCGCACTGGTGCATGACCCGCAAGCCCGGTGCCTGACGCCCGCCCCACGACCCGCAGCGCCCGACCGAAA
GGAGCGCACGACCCCATGGCTCCGACCGAAGCCACCCGGGGCGGCCCCGCCGACCCCGCACCCGCCCCCG
AGGCCCACCGACTCTAGATAACTGATCATAATCAGCCATACCACATTTGTAGAGGTTTTACTTGCTTTAA
AAAACCTCCCACACCTCCCCCTGAACCTGAAACATAAAATGAATGCAATTGTTGTTGTTAACTTGTTTAT
TGCAGCTTATAATGGTTACAAATAAAGCAATAGCATCACAAATTTCACAAATAAAGCATTTTTTTCACTG
CATTCTAGTTGTGGTTTGTCCAAACTCATCAATGTATCTTAACGCTCGAGTGCATTCTAGTTGTGGTTTG
TCCAAACTCATCAATGTATCTTATCATGTCTGTATACCGTCGACCTCTAGCTAGAGCTTGGCGTAATCAT
GGTCATAGCTGTTTCCTGTGTGAAATTGTTATCCGCTCACAATTCCACACAACATACGAGCCGGAAGCAT
AAAGTGTAAAGCCTGGGGTGCCTAATGAGTGAGCTAACTCACATTAATTGCGTTGCGCTCACTGCCCGCT
TTCCAGTCGGGAAACCTGTCGTGCCAGCTGCATTAATGAATCGGCCAACGCGCGGGGAGAGGCGGTTTGC
GTATTGGGCGCTCTTCCGCTTCCTCGCTCACTGACTCGCTGCGCTCGGTCGTTCGGCTGCGGCGAGCGGT
ATCAGCTCACTCAAAGGCGGTAATACGGTTATCCACAGAATCAGGGGATAACGCAGGAAAGAACATGTGA
GCAAAAGGCCAGCAAAAAGGCCAGGAAACCGTAAAAAGGCCGCGTTGCTGGCGTTTTTCCATAGGCTCCG
CCCCCCTGACGAGCATCACAAAAATCGACGCTCAAGTCAGAGGTGGCGAAACCCGACAGGACTATAAAGA
TACCAGGCGTTTCCCCCTGGAAGCTCCCCTCGGGGGCTCTCCTGTTCCGAACCCTGGCGCTTAC
