>Addgene plasmid #64341 | pIRES Centrin1 GFP Pur | addgene partial sequence | sequence record 112608 | EGFP-N 5'-CGTCGCCGTCCAGCTCGACCAG-3'
TCTCGCCCTTGCTCACCATGGTGGCGACCGGTAGCGCTAGCTAGGCCGCAGATATCGATCCGAGCTCGGT
ACCAAGCTTGGGTCTCCCTATAGGTGAGTCGTATTAATTTCGATAAGCCAGTAAGCAGTGGGTTCTCTAG
TTAGCCAGAGAGCTCTGCTTATATAGACCTCCCACCGTACACGCCTACCGCCCATTTGCGTCAATGGGGC
GGAGTTGTTACGACATTTTGGAAAGTCCCGTTGATTTTGGTGCCAAAACAAACTCCCATTGACGTCAATG
GGGTGGAGACTTGGAAATCCCCGTGAGTCAAACCGCTATCCACGCCCATTGATGTACTGCCAAAACCGCA
TCACCATGGTAATAGCGATGACTAATACGTAGATGTACTGCCAAGTAGGAAAGTCCCATAAGGTCATGTA
CTGGGCATAATGCCAGGCGGGCCATTTACCGTCATTGACGTCAATAGGGGGCGTACTTGGCATATGATAC
ACTTGATGTACTGCCAAGTGGGCAGTTTACCGTAAATACTCCACCCATTGACGTCAATGGAAAGTCCCTA
TTGGCGTTACTATGGGAACATACGTCATTATTGACGTCAATGGGCGGGGGTCGTTGGGCGGTCAGCCAGG
CGGGCCATTTACCGTAAGTTATGTAACGCGGAACTCCATATATGGGCTATGAACTAATGACCCCGTAATT
GATTACTATTAATAACTAGTCAATAATCAATGTCAACGCGTATATCTGGCCCGTACATCGCGAAGCAGCG
CAAAACGCCTAACCCTAAGCAGATTCTTCATGCAATTGTCGGTCAAGCCTTGCCTTTGGTTGTAGCTTAA
ATTTTGCTCGCGCACTACTCAGCGACCTCCAACACACAAGCCAGGGAGCAGATACTGGCTTAACTATGCG
GGCATCAGAGCAGATTGTACTGGAGAGTGCACCCATAGGGGAATCGGGGAGAATCTCCCCGATCCGTCGA
ACGTCAGGTGGGCACTTTTCCGGGGAAAT
